Addgene plasmid #126873: pcDNA3.1 3xF-GAR1
Purpose: Expresses 3xFlag GAR1
Depositing lab: Kathleen Collins. Depositing organization: University of California, Berkeley. Publication: Specificity and stoichiometry of subunit interactions in the human telomerase holoenzyme assembled in vivo. Egan ED, Collins K. Mol Cell Biol. 2010 Jun;30(11):2775-86. doi: 10.1128/MCB.00151-10. Epub 2010 Mar 29. PubMed 20351177.
Backbone
  Vector backbone: pcDNA 3.1
  Vector type: Mammalian Expression
Growth in bacteria
  Bacterial resistance: Ampicillin, 100 μg/mL
  Growth temperature: 37°C
  Growth strain: DH5alpha
  Copy number: Unknown
Gene/Insert
  Gene/Insert name: GAR1 (alt name: NOLA1)
  Species: H. sapiens (human)
  Entrez Gene: GAR1 (a.k.a. NOLA1)
  Tag / fusion protein: 3xFlag (N terminal on insert)
Terms and licenses: Academic/Nonprofit Terms; Industry Terms: Not Available to Industry
How to cite: pcDNA3.1 3xF-GAR1 was a gift from Kathleen Collins (Addgene plasmid # 126873 ; http://n2t.net/addgene:126873 ; RRID:Addgene_126873)
