[The description below was written by a language model from this plasmid's Addgene catalogue record and pLannotate feature annotations shown in this document.]
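Description:
pcDNA3.1 3xF-GAR1 is a mammalian expression plasmid of about 6.1 kb built on the pcDNA 3.1 backbone that produces human GAR1 (also called NOLA1) carrying an N-terminal 3xFLAG epitope tag. It is propagated in E. coli through a high-copy ColE1/pUC-type origin with ampicillin selection from the β-lactamase gene, and it also carries an f1 phage origin that permits single-stranded DNA production. For selection in mammalian cells, an SV40 enhancer/early promoter drives a neomycin phosphotransferase gene terminated by the SV40 polyadenylation signal, which would allow G418 selection of stable transfectants. Several small annotated fragments (a short HIV-1 LTR match near the CMV promoter, ble, lacI and bom pieces, and lac promoter/operator elements) appear to be backbone remnants or incidental sequence matches rather than functional parts of the design.

The expression cassette consists of the human cytomegalovirus immediate early enhancer and promoter, followed by a T7 promoter that can serve for in vitro transcription, then the 3xFLAG coding sequence (which includes an enterokinase cleavage site) placed just upstream of the GAR1 open reading frame, and finally the bovine growth hormone polyadenylation signal. GAR1 is a core protein of H/ACA small nucleolar ribonucleoprotein complexes, which carry out pseudouridylation of rRNA, and it is also required for telomere maintenance. The FLAG tag allows detection and affinity purification of the expressed protein with anti-FLAG reagents. The associated publication concerns subunit interactions and stoichiometry in the human telomerase holoenzyme assembled in vivo, so a fitting use is transfection into human cells to follow or recover tagged GAR1 and its associated complexes.
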