Features (pLannotate 1.2.2; 21 found; start..end, strand, type, name):
      7..386     +  enhancer       CMV enhancer: human cytomegalovirus immediate early enhancer
    387..590     +  promoter       CMV promoter: human cytomegalovirus (CMV) immediate early promoter
    586..619     +  LTR            5' LTR (truncated) (fragment): truncated 5' long terminal repeat (LTR) from HIV-1
    635..653     +  promoter       T7 promoter: promoter for bacteriophage T7 RNA polymerase
    676..741     +  CDS            3xFLAG: three tandem FLAG® epitope tags, followed by an enterokinase cleavage site
    748..1398    +  CDS            GAR1: GAR1_HUMAN - Also known as NOLA1. Experimental evidence at protein level: Swiss-Prot protein existence level 1. Required for ribosome biogenesis and telomere maintenance. Part of the H/ACA small nucleolar ribonucleoprotein (H/ACA snoRNP) complex, which catalyzes pseudouridylation of rRNA. This involves the isomerization of uridine such that the ribose is subsequently attached to C5, instead of the normal N1. Each rRNA can contain up to 100 pseudouridine ('psi') residues, which may serve to stabilize the conformation of rRNAs. May also be required for correct processing or intranuclear traffick
   1501..1725    +  polyA_signal   bGH poly(A) signal: bovine growth hormone polyadenylation signal
   1729..1750    +  promoter       SV40 promoter (fragment): SV40 enhancer and early promoter
   1771..2199    +  rep_origin     f1 ori (sequence partly withheld): f1 bacteriophage origin of replication; arrow indicates direction of (+) strand synthesis
   2213..2542    +  promoter       SV40 promoter: SV40 enhancer and early promoter
   2609..3400    +  CDS            neo: KKA2_KLEPN - Also known as kan, nptII. Experimental evidence at protein level: Swiss-Prot protein existence level 1. Resistance to kanamycin, neomycin, paromomycin, ribostamycin, butirosin and gentamicin B. From Klebsiella pneumoniae.
   3424..3582    +  CDS            ble (fragment): BLE_KLEPN - Experimental evidence at protein level: Swiss-Prot protein existence level 1. Binding protein with a strong affinity to the bleomycin family of antibiotics. Binds to CL990; an antimitotic-antibiotic compound. From Klebsiella pneumoniae.
   3577..3698    +  polyA_signal   SV40 poly(A) signal: SV40 polyadenylation signal
   3771..3787    -  protein_bind   lac operator: The lac repressor binds to the lac operator to inhibit transcription in E. coli. This inhibition can be relieved by adding lactose or isopropyl-β-D-thiogalactopyranoside (IPTG). lac repressor encoded by lacI
   3795..3825    -  promoter       lac promoter: promoter for the E. coli lac operon
   3840..3861    -  protein_bind   CAP binding site: CAP binding activates transcription in the presence of cAMP. E. coli catabolite activator protein
   3874..3966    -  CDS            lacI (fragment): lac repressor; lacI; The lac repressor binds to the lac operator to inhibit transcription in E. coli. This inhibition can be relieved by adding lactose or isopropyl-β-D-thiogalactopyranoside (IPTG).
   4149..4737    -  rep_origin     ori: high-copy-number ColE1/pMB1/pBR322/pUC origin of replication
   4908..5768    -  CDS            AmpR: β-lactamase; bla; confers resistance to ampicillin, carbenicillin, and related antibiotics
   5769..5873    -  promoter       AmpR promoter: bla
   5932..5984    -  misc_feature   bom (fragment): basis of mobility region from pBR322
>Addgene plasmid #126873 | pcDNA3.1 3xF-GAR1 | addgene full sequence | sequence record 253013 | Addgene NGS Result
CGCGTTGACATTGATTATTGACTAGTTATTAATAGTAATCAATTACGGGGTCATTAGTTCATAGCCCATA
TATGGAGTTCCGCGTTACATAACTTACGGTAAATGGCCCGCCTGGCTGACCGCCCAACGACCCCCGCCCA
TTGACGTCAATAATGACGTATGTTCCCATAGTAACGCCAATAGGGACTTTCCATTGACGTCAATGGGTGG
AGTATTTACGGTAAACTGCCCACTTGGCAGTACATCAAGTGTATCATATGCCAAGTACGCCCCCTATTGA
CGTCAATGACGGTAAATGGCCCGCCTGGCATTATGCCCAGTACATGACCTTATGGGACTTTCCTACTTGG
CAGTACATCTACGTATTAGTCATCGCTATTACCATGGTGATGCGGTTTTGGCAGTACATCAATGGGCGTG
GATAGCGGTTTGACTCACGGGGATTTCCAAGTCTCCACCCCATTGACGTCAATGGGAGTTTGTTTTGGCA
CCAAAATCAACGGGACTTTCCAAAATGTCGTAACAACTCCGCCCCATTGACGCAAATGGGCGGTAGGCGT
GTACGGTGGGAGGTCTATATAAGCAGAGCTCTCTGGCTAACTAGAGAACCCACTGCTTACTGGCTTATCG
AAATTAATACGACTCACTATAGGGAGACCCAAGCTGGCTAGCATGGACTACAAAGACCATGACGGTGATT
ATAAAGATCATGACATCGATTACAAGGATGACGATGACAAGAAGCTTATGTCTTTTCGAGGCGGAGGTCG
TGGAGGCTTTAATCGAGGTGGTGGAGGTGGCGGCTTCAACCGAGGTGGCAGCAGCAACCACTTCCGAGGT
GGAGGCGGCGGTGGAGGCGGCGGCAATTTCAGAGGCGGCGGCAGGGGAGGATTTGGACGAGGGGGTGGCC
GCGGAGGCTTTAACAAAGGCCAAGACCAAGGACCTCCAGAACGTGTAGTCTTATTAGGAGAGTTCCTGCA
TCCCTGTGAAGATGACATAGTTTGTAAATGTACCACAGATGAAAATAAGGTGCCTTATTTCAATGCTCCT
GTTTACTTAGAAAACAAAGAACAAATTGGAAAAGTGGATGAAATATTTGGACAACTCAGAGATTTTTATT
TTTCAGTTAAGTTGTCAGAAAACATGAAGGCTTCATCCTTTAAAAAACTACAGAAGTTTTATATAGACCC
ATATAAGCTGCTGCCACTGCAGAGGTTTTTACCTCGACCTCCAGGTGAGAAAGGACCTCCAAGAGGTGGT
GGCAGGGGAGGCCGAGGAGGAGGAAGAGGAGGAGGTGGCAGAGGTGGTGGCAGAGGCGGTGGTTTTAGAG
GTGGAAGAGGAGGTGGAGGTGGGGGCTTCAGAGGAGGAAGAGGTGGTGGTTTCAGAGGGAGAGGACATTA
AGGATCCACTAGTCCAGTGTGGTGGAATTCTGCAGATATCCAGCACAGTGGCGGCCGCTCGAGTCTAGAG
GGCCCGTTTAAACCCGCTGATCAGCCTCGACTGTGCCTTCTAGTTGCCAGCCATCTGTTGTTTGCCCCTC
CCCCGTGCCTTCCTTGACCCTGGAAGGTGCCACTCCCACTGTCCTTTCCTAATAAAATGAGGAAATTGCA
TCGCATTGTCTGAGTAGGTGTCATTCTATTCTGGGGGGTGGGGTGGGGCAGGACAGCAAGGGGGAGGATT
GGGAAGACAATAGCAGGCATGCTGGGGATGCGGTGGGCTCTATGGCTTCTGAGGCGGAAAGAACCAGCTG
GGGCTCTAGGGGGTATCCCC
[124 nt withheld, positions 1771-1894]
C
[91 nt withheld, positions 1896-1986]
A
[49 nt withheld, positions 1988-2036]
CCTTTGACGTTGGAGTCCACGTTCTTT
[37 nt withheld, positions 2064-2100]
ACCCTATCTCGGTCTATTCTTTTGATTTATAAGGGATTTTGCCGATTTCGGCCTATTGGTTAAAAAATGA
GCTGATTTAACAAAAATTTAACGCGAATTAATTCTGTGGAATGTGTGTCAGTTAGGGTGTGGAAAGTCCC
CAGGCTCCCCAGCAGGCAGAAGTATGCAAAGCATGCATCTCAATTAGTCAGCAACCAGGTGTGGAAAGTC
CCCAGGCTCCCCAGCAGGCAGAAGTATGCAAAGCATGCATCTCAATTAGTCAGCAACCATAGTCCCGCCC
CTAACTCCGCCCATCCCGCCCCTAACTCCGCCCAGTTCCGCCCATTCTCCGCCCCATGGCTGACTAATTT
TTTTTATTTATGCAGAGGCCGAGGCCGCCTCTGCCTCTGAGCTATTCCAGAAGTAGTGAGGAGGCTTTTT
TGGAGGCCTAGGCTTTTGCAAAAAGCTCCCGGGAGCTTGTATATCCATTTTCGGATCTGATCAAGAGACA
GGATGAGGATCGTTTCGCATGATTGAACAAGATGGATTGCACGCAGGTTCTCCGGCCGCTTGGGTGGAGA
GGCTATTCGGCTATGACTGGGCACAACAGACAATCGGCTGCTCTGATGCCGCCGTGTTCCGGCTGTCAGC
GCAGGGGCGCCCGGTTCTTTTTGTCAAGACCGACCTGTCCGGTGCCCTGAATGAACTGCAGGACGAGGCA
GCGCGGCTATCGTGGCTGGCCACGACGGGCGTTCCTTGCGCAGCTGTGCTCGACGTTGTCACTGAAGCGG
GAAGGGACTGGCTGCTATTGGGCGAAGTGCCGGGGCAGGATCTCCTGTCATCTCACCTTGCTCCTGCCGA
GAAAGTATCCATCATGGCTGATGCAATGCGGCGGCTGCATACGCTTGATCCGGCTACCTGCCCATTCGAC
CACCAAGCGAAACATCGCATCGAGCGAGCACGTACTCGGATGGAAGCCGGTCTTGTCGATCAGGATGATC
TGGACGAAGAGCATCAGGGGCTCGCGCCAGCCGAACTGTTCGCCAGGCTCAAGGCGCGCATGCCCGACGG
CGAGGATCTCGTCGTGACCCATGGCGATGCCTGCTTGCCGAATATCATGGTGGAAAATGGCCGCTTTTCT
GGATTCATCGACTGTGGCCGGCTGGGTGTGGCGGACCGCTATCAGGACATAGCGTTGGCTACCCGTGATA
TTGCTGAAGAGCTTGGCGGCGAATGGGCTGACCGCTTCCTCGTGCTTTACGGTATCGCCGCTCCCGATTC
GCAGCGCATCGCCTTCTATCGCCTTCTTGACGAGTTCTTCTGAGCGGGACTCTGGGGTTCGAAATGACCG
ACCAAGCGACGCCCAACCTGCCATCACGAGATTTCGATTCCACCGCCGCCTTCTATGAAAGGTTGGGCTT
CGGAATCGTTTTCCGGGACGCCGGCTGGATGATCCTCCAGCGCGGGGATCTCATGCTGGAGTTCTTCGCC
CACCCCAACTTGTTTATTGCAGCTTATAATGGTTACAAATAAAGCAATAGCATCACAAATTTCACAAATA
AAGCATTTTTTTCACTGCATTCTAGTTGTGGTTTGTCCAAACTCATCAATGTATCTTATCATGTCTGTAT
ACCGTCGACCTCTAGCTAGAGCTTGGCGTAATCATGGTCATAGCTGTTTCCTGTGTGAAATTGTTATCCG
CTCACAATTCCACACAACATACGAGCCGGAAGCATAAAGTGTAAAGCCTGGGGTGCCTAATGAGTGAGCT
AACTCACATTAATTGCGTTGCGCTCACTGCCCGCTTTCCAGTCGGGAAACCTGTCGTGCCAGCTGCATTA
ATGAATCGGCCAACGCGCGGGGAGAGGCGGTTTGCGTATTGGGCGCTCTTCCGCTTCCTCGCTCACTGAC
TCGCTGCGCTCGGTCGTTCGGCTGCGGCGAGCGGTATCAGCTCACTCAAAGGCGGTAATACGGTTATCCA
CAGAATCAGGGGATAACGCAGGAAAGAACATGTGAGCAAAAGGCCAGCAAAAGGCCAGGAACCGTAAAAA
GGCCGCGTTGCTGGCGTTTTTCCATAGGCTCCGCCCCCCTGACGAGCATCACAAAAATCGACGCTCAAGT
CAGAGGTGGCGAAACCCGACAGGACTATAAAGATACCAGGCGTTTCCCCCTGGAAGCTCCCTCGTGCGCT
CTCCTGTTCCGACCCTGCCGCTTACCGGATACCTGTCCGCCTTTCTCCCTTCGGGAAGCGTGGCGCTTTC
TCATAGCTCACGCTGTAGGTATCTCAGTTCGGTGTAGGTCGTTCGCTCCAAGCTGGGCTGTGTGCACGAA
CCCCCCGTTCAGCCCGACCGCTGCGCCTTATCCGGTAACTATCGTCTTGAGTCCAACCCGGTAAGACACG
ACTTATCGCCACTGGCAGCAGCCACTGGTAACAGGATTAGCAGAGCGAGGTATGTAGGCGGTGCTACAGA
GTTCTTGAAGTGGTGGCCTAACTACGGCTACACTAGAAGAACAGTATTTGGTATCTGCGCTCTGCTGAAG
CCAGTTACCTTCGGAAAAAGAGTTGGTAGCTCTTGATCCGGCAAACAAACCACCGCTGGTAGCGGTGGTT
TTTTTGTTTGCAAGCAGCAGATTACGCGCAGAAAAAAAGGATCTCAAGAAGATCCTTTGATCTTTTCTAC
GGGGTCTGACGCTCAGTGGAACGAAAACTCACGTTAAGGGATTTTGGTCATGAGATTATCAAAAAGGATC
TTCACCTAGATCCTTTTAAATTAAAAATGAAGTTTTAAATCAATCTAAAGTATATATGAGTAAACTTGGT
CTGACAGTTACCAATGCTTAATCAGTGAGGCACCTATCTCAGCGATCTGTCTATTTCGTTCATCCATAGT
TGCCTGACTCCCCGTCGTGTAGATAACTACGATACGGGAGGGCTTACCATCTGGCCCCAGTGCTGCAATG
ATACCGCGAGACCCACGCTCACCGGCTCCAGATTTATCAGCAATAAACCAGCCAGCCGGAAGGGCCGAGC
GCAGAAGTGGTCCTGCAACTTTATCCGCCTCCATCCAGTCTATTAATTGTTGCCGGGAAGCTAGAGTAAG
TAGTTCGCCAGTTAATAGTTTGCGCAACGTTGTTGCCATTGCTACAGGCATCGTGGTGTCACGCTCGTCG
TTTGGTATGGCTTCATTCAGCTCCGGTTCCCAACGATCAAGGCGAGTTACATGATCCCCCATGTTGTGCA
AAAAAGCGGTTAGCTCCTTCGGTCCTCCGATCGTTGTCAGAAGTAAGTTGGCCGCAGTGTTATCACTCAT
GGTTATGGCAGCACTGCATAATTCTCTTACTGTCATGCCATCCGTAAGATGCTTTTCTGTGACTGGTGAG
TACTCAACCAAGTCATTCTGAGAATAGTGTATGCGGCGACCGAGTTGCTCTTGCCCGGCGTCAATACGGG
ATAATACCGCGCCACATAGCAGAACTTTAAAAGTGCTCATCATTGGAAAACGTTCTTCGGGGCGAAAACT
CTCAAGGATCTTACCGCTGTTGAGATCCAGTTCGATGTAACCCACTCGTGCACCCAACTGATCTTCAGCA
TCTTTTACTTTCACCAGCGTTTCTGGGTGAGCAAAAACAGGAAGGCAAAATGCCGCAAAAAAGGGAATAA
GGGCGACACGGAAATGTTGAATACTCATACTCTTCCTTTTTCAATATTATTGAAGCATTTATCAGGGTTA
TTGTCTCATGAGCGGATACATATTTGAATGTATTTAGAAAAATAAACAAATAGGGGTTCCGCGCACATTT
CCCCGAAAAGTGCCACCTGACGTCGACGGATCGGGAGATCTCCCGATCCCCTATGGTGCACTCTCAGTAC
AATCTGCTCTGATGCCGCATAGTTAAGCCAGTATCTGCTCCCTGCTTGTGTGTTGGAGGTCGCTGAGTAG
TGCGCGAGCAAAATTTAAGCTACAACAAGGCAAGGCTTGACCGACAATTGCATGAAGAATCTGCTTAGGG
TTAGGCGTTTTGCGCTGCTTCGCGATGTACGGGCCAGATATA
